Addgene plasmid #168439: pTL378
Purpose: pGBKT7 yeast two-hybrid plasmid
Depositing lab: Sophien Kamoun. Depositing organization: Sainsbury Laboratory, Norwich. Publication: A single amino acid polymorphism in a conserved effector of the multihost blast fungus pathogen expands host-target binding spectrum. Bentham AR, Petit-Houdenot Y, Win J, Chuma I, Terauchi R, Banfield MJ, Kamoun S, Langner T. PLoS Pathog. 2021 Nov 10;17(11):e1009957. doi: 10.1371/journal.ppat.1009957. eCollection 2021 Nov. PubMed 34758051.
Backbone
  Vector backbone: pGBKT7
  Vector type: Yeast Expression
Growth in bacteria
  Bacterial resistance: Kanamycin, 50 μg/mL
  Growth temperature: 37°C
  Growth strain: DH5alpha
  Copy number: High Copy
Gene/Insert
  Gene/Insert name: Os03g0829200
  Species: Oryza sativa
  Cloning method: Unknown
Terms and licenses: Academic/Nonprofit Terms; Industry Terms: Not Available to Industry
How to cite: pTL378 was a gift from Sophien Kamoun (Addgene plasmid # 168439 ; http://n2t.net/addgene:168439 ; RRID:Addgene_168439)
