[The description below was written by a language model from this plasmid's Addgene catalogue record and pLannotate feature annotations shown in this document.]
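Description:
pTL378 is a yeast two-hybrid bait plasmid built on the pGBKT7 backbone, carrying the rice (Oryza sativa) gene Os03g0829200 as its insert. In this vector, the constitutive S. cerevisiae ADH1 promoter drives expression of the GAL4 DNA-binding domain, and a coding sequence cloned downstream of it is produced as a GAL4-BD fusion, with transcription ended by the ADH1 terminator. A T7 promoter sits immediately after the GAL4-BD coding region and a T7 terminator lies further downstream, an arrangement that also allows the insert to be transcribed by T7 RNA polymerase independently of the GAL4 portion. The feature table does not annotate the rice insert itself. It presumably occupies the roughly 350 nt unannotated interval between the T7 promoter and T7 terminator, but the record gives neither its boundaries nor the protein it encodes, and the cloning method is listed as unknown.

The plasmid is a shuttle vector. In E. coli it replicates at high copy from a ColE1/pUC-type origin and is selected with kanamycin through the Tn5 aminoglycoside phosphotransferase gene (NeoR/KanR), expressed from a bla-type promoter. In yeast it is maintained episomally by the 2μ origin and selected by tryptophan prototrophy through the TRP1 marker with its own promoter. An f1 origin and several backbone remnants (lac promoter/operator, and lacZα, lacI, rop, bom and ble fragments) are also detected and have no evident functional role.

The associated publication concerns a conserved blast fungus effector and its spectrum of host-target binding. This suggests that the plasmid was used to test a rice protein for interaction with partners fused to a GAL4 activation domain, although the record states only that it is a pGBKT7 two-hybrid plasmid.
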