Features (pLannotate 1.2.2; 23 found; start..end, strand, type, name):
     30..734     +  promoter       ADH1 promoter: S. cerevisiae ADH1; promoter for alcohol dehydrogenase 1
    762..1202    +  CDS            GAL4 DNA binding domain: DNA binding domain of the GAL4 transcriptional activator; Saccharomyces cerevisiae GAL4 (truncated)
   1213..1231    +  promoter       T7 promoter: promoter for bacteriophage T7 RNA polymerase
   1580..1627    +  terminator     T7 terminator: transcription terminator for bacteriophage T7 RNA polymerase
   1654..1841    +  terminator     ADH1 terminator: S. cerevisiae ADH1; transcription terminator for the S. cerevisiae alcohol dehydrogenase 1 (ADH1) gene
   1889..1905    -  protein_bind   lac operator: The lac repressor binds to the lac operator to inhibit transcription in E. coli. This inhibition can be relieved by adding lactose or isopropyl-β-D-thiogalactopyranoside (IPTG). lac repressor encoded by lacI
   1913..1943    -  promoter       lac promoter: promoter for the E. coli lac operon
   1958..1979    -  protein_bind   CAP binding site: CAP binding activates transcription in the presence of cAMP. E. coli catabolite activator protein
   1992..2084    -  CDS            lacI (fragment): lac repressor; lacI; The lac repressor binds to the lac operator to inhibit transcription in E. coli. This inhibition can be relieved by adding lactose or isopropyl-β-D-thiogalactopyranoside (IPTG).
   2267..2855    -  rep_origin     ori: high-copy-number ColE1/pMB1/pBR322/pUC origin of replication
   3077..3093    +  polyA_signal   bGH poly(A) signal (fragment): bovine growth hormone polyadenylation signal
   3184..3231    -  polyA_signal   HSV TK poly(A) signal: herpes simplex virus thymidine kinase polyadenylation signal (Cole and Stacy, 1985)
   3290..3442    -  CDS            ble (fragment): BLE_KLEPN - Experimental evidence at protein level: Swiss-Prot protein existence level 1. Binding protein with a strong affinity to the bleomycin family of antibiotics. Binds to CL990; an antimitotic-antibiotic compound. From Klebsiella pneumoniae.
   3463..4257    -  CDS            NeoR/KanR: aminoglycoside phosphotransferase from Tn5; aph(3')-II (or nptII); confers resistance to neomycin, kanamycin, and G418 (Geneticin®)
   4258..4362    -  promoter       AmpR promoter: bla
   4389..5731    -  rep_origin     2μ ori: yeast 2μ plasmid origin of replication
   5799..5834    +  CDS            rop (fragment): Rop protein, which maintains plasmids at low copy number; rop
   5936..5985    +  misc_feature   bom (fragment): basis of mobility region from pBR322
   6124..6271    +  promoter       TRP1 promoter: S. cerevisiae TRP1
   6272..6946    +  CDS            TRP1: phosphoribosylanthranilate isomerase, required for tryptophan biosynthesis; S. cerevisiae TRP1; yeast auxotrophic marker
   6997..7048    +  misc_feature   bom (fragment): basis of mobility region from pBR322
   7076..7504    -  rep_origin     f1 ori (sequence partly withheld): f1 bacteriophage origin of replication; arrow indicates direction of (+) strand synthesis
   7508..29      -  CDS            lacZα (fragment) (across the origin): LacZα fragment of β-galactosidase; lacZ fragment
>Addgene plasmid #168439 | pTL378 | addgene full sequence | sequence record 349829 | Addgene NGS Result
CGGTGCGGGCCTCTTCGCTATTACGCCAGATCCTTTTGTTGTTTCCGGGTGTACAATATGGACTTCCTCT
TTTCTGGCAACCAAACCCATACATCGGGATTCCTATAATACCTTCGTTGGTCTCCCTAACATGTAGGTGG
CGGAGGGGAGATATACAATAGAACAGATACCAGACAAGACATAATGGGCTAAACAAGACTACACCAATTA
CACTGCCTCATTGATGGTGGTACATAACGAACTAATACTGTAGCCCTAGACTTGATAGCCATCATCATAT
CGAAGTTTCACTACCCTTTTTCCATTTGCCATCTATTGAAGTAATAATAGGCGCATGCAACTTCTTTTCT
TTTTTTTTCTTTTCTCTCTCCCCCGTTGTTGTCTCACCATATCCGCAATGACAAAAAAATGATGGAAGAC
ACTAAAGGAAAAAATTAACGACAAAGACAGCACCAACAGATGTCGTTGTTCCAGAGCTGATGAGGGGTAT
CTCGAAGCACACGAAACTTTTTCCTTCCTTCATTCACGCACACTACTCTCTAATGAGCAACGGTATACGG
CCTTCCTTCCAGTTACTTGAATTTGAAATAAAAAAAAGTTTGCTGTCTTGCTATCAAGTATAAATAGACC
TGCAATTATTAATCTTTTGTTTCCTCGTCATTGTTCTCGTTCCCTTTCTTCCTTGTTTCTTTTTCTGCAC
AATATTTCAAGCTATACCAAGCATACAATCAACTCCAAGCTTGAAGCAAGCCTCCTGAAAGATGAAGCTA
CTGTCTTCTATCGAACAAGCATGCGATATTTGCCGACTTAAAAAGCTCAAGTGCTCCAAAGAAAAACCGA
AGTGCGCCAAGTGTCTGAAGAACAACTGGGAGTGTCGCTACTCTCCCAAAACCAAAAGGTCTCCGCTGAC
TAGGGCACATCTGACAGAAGTGGAATCAAGGCTAGAAAGACTGGAACAGCTATTTCTACTGATTTTTCCT
CGAGAAGACCTTGACATGATTTTGAAAATGGATTCTTTACAGGATATAAAAGCATTGTTAACAGGATTAT
TTGTACAAGATAATGTGAATAAAGATGCCGTCACAGATAGATTGGCTTCAGTGGAGACTGATATGCCTCT
AACATTGAGACAGCATAGAATAAGTGCGACATCATCATCGGAAGAGAGTAGTAACAAAGGTCAAAGACAG
TTGACTGTATCGCCGGAATTTGTAATACGACTCACTATAGGGCGAGCCGCCATCATGGAGGAGCAGAAGC
TGATCTCAGAGGAGGACCTGCATATGGCCATGGAGGCCGAATTCGCCGAAATCATCCTGAACAACCATTG
CGAGGGCTGCGCCATTGACATCCGCAAAGCCGTGGAGAAGATGTTTGGCGTGAAACGCGTGTGGGTGGAT
ATGTATGGTCGCCGCGTGGTGATTGCCGGTCGCAAAGTGGATGCCACCAAACTGCGCGAACGTCTGCGCC
GCAAAACCGGCAAAAGCGTGACCATCGTTAGTGATGGCACACCGCCGCCGCCTCCGGATGATGTTCCGTT
TGTGGGTATGGGATCCGTCGACCTGCAGCGGCCGCATAACTAGCATAACCCCTTGGGGCCTCTAAACGGG
TCTTGAGGGGTTTTTTGCGCGCTTGCAGCCAAGCTAATTCCGGGCGAATTTCTTATGATTTATGATTTTT
ATTATTAAATAAGTTATAAAAAAAATAAGTGTATACAAATTTTAAAGTGACTCTTAGGTTTTAAAACGAA
AATTCTTATTCTTGAGTAACTCTTTCCTGTAGGTCAGGTTGCTTTCTCAGGTATAGCATGAGGTCGCTCT
TATTGACCACACCTCTACCGGCATGCAAGCTTGGCGTAATCATGGTCATAGCTGTTTCCTGTGTGAAATT
GTTATCCGCTCACAATTCCACACAACATACGAGCCGGAAGCATAAAGTGTAAAGCCTGGGGTGCCTAATG
AGTGAGCTAACTCACATTAATTGCGTTGCGCTCACTGCCCGCTTTCCAGTCGGGAAACCTGTCGTGCCAG
CTGCATTAATGAATCGGCCAACGCGCGGGGAGAGGCGGTTTGCGTATTGGGCGCTCTTCCGCTTCCTCGC
TCACTGACTCGCTGCGCTCGGTCGTTCGGCTGCGGCGAGCGGTATCAGCTCACTCAAAGGCGGTAATACG
GTTATCCACAGAATCAGGGGATAACGCAGGAAAGAACATGTGAGCAAAAGGCCAGCAAAAGGCCAGGAAC
CGTAAAAAGGCCGCGTTGCTGGCGTTTTTCCATAGGCTCCGCCCCCCTGACGAGCATCACAAAAATCGAC
GCTCAAGTCAGAGGTGGCGAAACCCGACAGGACTATAAAGATACCAGGCGTTTCCCCCTGGAAGCTCCCT
CGTGCGCTCTCCTGTTCCGACCCTGCCGCTTACCGGATACCTGTCCGCCTTTCTCCCTTCGGGAAGCGTG
GCGCTTTCTCATAGCTCACGCTGTAGGTATCTCAGTTCGGTGTAGGTCGTTCGCTCCAAGCTGGGCTGTG
TGCACGAACCCCCCGTTCAGCCCGACCGCTGCGCCTTATCCGGTAACTATCGTCTTGAGTCCAACCCGGT
AAGACACGACTTATCGCCACTGGCAGCAGCCACTGGTAACAGGATTAGCAGAGCGAGGTATGTAGGCGGT
GCTACAGAGTTCTTGAAGTGGTGGCCTAACTACGGCTACACTAGAAGAACAGTATTTGGTATCTGCGCTC
TGCTGAAGCCAGTTACCTTCGGAAAAAGAGTTGGTAGCTCTTGATCCGGCAAACAAACCACCGCTGGTAG
CGGTGGTTTTTTTGTTTGCAAGCAGCAGATTACGCGCAGAAAAAAAGGATCTCAAGAAGATCCTTTGATC
TTTTCTACGGGGTCTGACGCTCAGTGGAACGAAAACTCACGTTAAGGGATTTTGGTCATGAGATTATCAA
AAAGGATCTTCACCTAGATCCTTTTAAATTAAAAATGAAGTTTTAAATCAATCTAAAGTATATATGAGTA
ACCTGAGGCTATGGCAGGGCCTGCCGCCCCGACGTTGGCTGCGAGCCCTGGGCCTTCACCCGAACTTGGG
GGGTGGGGTGGGGAAAAGGAAGAAACGCGGGCGTATTGGCCCCAATGGGGTCTCGGTGGGGTATCGACAG
AGTGCCAGCCCTGGGACCGAACCCCGCGTTTATGAACAAACGACCCAACACCGTGCGTTTTATTCTGTCT
TTTTATTGCCGTCATAGCGCGGGTTCCTTCCGGTATTGTCTCCTTCCGTGTTTCAGTTAGCCTCCCCCTA
GGGTGGGCGAAGAACTCCAGCATGAGATCCCCGCGCTGGAGGATCATCCAGCCGGCGTCCCGGAAAACGA
TTCCGAAGCCCAACCTTTCATAGAAGGCGGCGGTGGAATCGAAATCTCGTGATGGCAGGTTGGGCGTCGC
TTGGTCGGTCATTTCGAACCCCAGAGTCCCGCTCAGAAGAACTCGTCAAGAAGGCGATAGAAGGCGATGC
GCTGCGAATCGGGAGCGGCGATACCGTAAAGCACGAGGAAGCGGTCAGCCCATTCGCCGCCAAGCTCTTC
AGCAATATCACGGGTAGCCAACGCTATGTCCTGATAGCGGTCCGCCACACCCAGCCGGCCACAGTCGATG
AATCCAGAAAAGCGGCCATTTTCCACCATGATATTCGGCAAGCAGGCATCGCCATGAGTCACGACGAGAT
CCTCGCCGTCGGGCATGCTCGCCTTGAGCCTGGCGAACAGTTCGGCTGGCGCGAGCCCCTGATGCTCTTC
GTCCAGATCATCCTGATCGACAAGACCGGCTTCCATCCGAGTACGTGCTCGCTCGATGCGATGTTTCGCT
TGGTGGTCGAATGGGCAGGTAGCCGGATCAAGCGTATGCAGCCGCCGCATTGCATCAGCCATGATGGATA
CTTTCTCGGCAGGAGCAAGGTGAGATGACAGGAGATCCTGCCCCGGCACTTCGCCCAATAGCAGCCAGTC
CCTTCCCGCTTCAGTGACAACGTCGAGCACAGCTGCGCAAGGAACGCCCGTCGTGGCCAGCCACGATAGC
CGCGCTGCCTCGTCTTGCAGTTCATTCAGGGCACCGGACAGGTCGGTCTTGACAAAAAGAACCGGGCGCC
CCTGCGCTGACAGCCGGAACACGGCGGCATCAGAGCAGCCGATTGTCTGTTGTGCCCAGTCATAGCCGAA
TAGCCTCTCCACCCAAGCGGCCGGAGAACCTGCGTGCAATCCATCTTGTTCAATCATACTCTTCCTTTTT
CAATATTATTGAAGCATTTATCAGGGTTATTGTCTCATGAGCGGATACATATTTGAATGTATTTAGAAAA
ATAAACAAATAGGGGTTCCGCGCACATTTCCCCGAAAAGTGCCACCTGAACGAAGCATCTGTGCTTCATT
TTGTAGAACAAAAATGCAACGCGAGAGCGCTAATTTTTCAAACAAAGAATCTGAGCTGCATTTTTACAGA
ACAGAAATGCAACGCGAAAGCGCTATTTTACCAACGAAGAATCTGTGCTTCATTTTTGTAAAACAAAAAT
GCAACGCGAGAGCGCTAATTTTTCAAACAAAGAATCTGAGCTGCATTTTTACAGAACAGAAATGCAACGC
GAGAGCGCTATTTTACCAACAAAGAATCTATACTTCTTTTTTGTTCTACAAAAATGCATCCCGAGAGCGC
TATTTTTCTAACAAAGCATCTTAGATTACTTTTTTTCTCCTTTGTGCGCTCTATAATGCAGTCTCTTGAT
AACTTTTTGCACTGTAGGTCCGTTAAGGTTAGAAGAAGGCTACTTTGGTGTCTATTTTCTCTTCCATAAA
AAAAGCCTGACTCCACTTCCCGCGTTTACTGATTACTAGCGAAGCTGCGGGTGCATTTTTTCAAGATAAA
GGCATCCCCGATTATATTCTATACCGATGTGGATTGCGCATACTTTGTGAACAGAAAGTGATAGCGTTGA
TGATTCTTCATTGGTCAGAAAATTATGAACGGTTTCTTCTATTTTGTCTCTATATACTACGTATAGGAAA
TGTTTACATTTTCGTATTGTTTTCGATTCACTCTATGAATAGTTCTTACTACAATTTTTTTGTCTAAAGA
GTAATACTAGAGATAAACATAAAAAATGTAGAGGTCGAGTTTAGATGCAAGTTCAAGGAGCGAAAGGTGG
ATGGGTAGGTTATATAGGGATATAGCACAGAGATATATAGCAAAGAGATACTTTTGAGCAATGTTTGTGG
AAGCGGTATTCGCAATATTTTAGTAGCTCGTTACAGTCCGGTGCGTTTTTGGTTTTTTGAAAGTGCGTCT
TCAGAGCGCTTTTGGTTTTCAAAAGCGCTCTGAAGTTCCTATACTTTCTAGAGAATAGGAACTTCGGAAT
AGGAACTTCAAAGCGTTTCCGAAAACGAGCGCTTCCGAAAATGCAACGCGAGCTGCGCACATACAGCTCA
CTGTTCACGTCGCACCTATATCTGCGTGTTGCCTGTATATATATATACATGAGAAGAACGGCATAGTGCG
TGTTTATGCTTAAATGCGTACTTATATGCGTCTATTTATGTAGGATGAAAGGTAGTCTAGTACCTCCTGT
GATATTATCCCATTCCATGCGGGGTATCGTATGCTTCCTTCAGCACTACCCTTTAGCTGTTCTATATGCT
GCCACTCCTCAATTGGATTAGTCTCATCCTTCAATGCTATCATTTCCTTTGATATTGGATCATACTAAGA
AACCATTATTATCATGACATTAACCTATAAAAATAGGCGTATCACGAGGCCCTTTCGTCTCGCGCGTTTC
GGTGATGACGGTGAAAACCTCTGACACATGCAGCTCCCGGAGACGGTCACAGCTTGTCTGTAAGCGGATG
CCGGGAGCAGACAAGCCCGTCAGGGCGCGTCAGCGGGTGTTGGCGGGTGTCGGGGCTGGCTTAACTATGC
GGCATCAGAGCAGATTGTACTGAGAGTGCACCATAGATCAACGACATTACTATATATATAATATAGGAAG
CATTTAATAGAACAGCATCGTAATATATGTGTACTTTGCAGTTATGACGCCAGATGGCAGTAGTGGAAGA
TATTCTTTATTGAAAAATAGCTTGTCACCTTACGTACAATCTTGATCCGGAGCTTTTCTTTTTTTGCCGA
TTAAGAATTAATTCGGTCGAAAAAAGAAAAGGAGAGGGCCAAGAGGGAGGGCATTGGTGACTATTGAGCA
CGTGAGTATACGTGATTAAGCACACAAAGGCAGCTTGGAGTATGTCTGTTATTAATTTCACAGGTAGTTC
TGGTCCATTGGTGAAAGTTTGCGGCTTGCAGAGCACAGAGGCCGCAGAATGTGCTCTAGATTCCGATGCT
GACTTGCTGGGTATTATATGTGTGCCCAATAGAAAGAGAACAATTGACCCGGTTATTGCAAGGAAAATTT
CAAGTCTTGTAAAAGCATATAAAAATAGTTCAGGCACTCCGAAATACTTGGTTGGCGTGTTTCGTAATCA
ACCTAAGGAGGATGTTTTGGCTCTGGTCAATGATTACGGCATTGATATCGTCCAACTGCATGGAGATGAG
TCGTGGCAAGAATACCAAGAGTTCCTCGGTTTGCCAGTTATTAAAAGACTCGTATTTCCAAAAGACTGCA
ACATACTACTCAGTGCAGCTTCACAGAAACCTCATTCGTTTATTCCCTTGTTTGATTCAGAAGCAGGTGG
GACAGGTGAACTTTTGGATTGGAACTCGATTTCTGACTGGGTTGGAAGGCAAGAGAGCCCCGAAAGCTTA
CATTTTATGTTAGCTGGTGGACTGACGCCAGAAAATGTTGGTGATGCGCTTAGATTAAATGGCGTTATTG
GTGTTGATGTAAGCGGAGGTGTGGAGACAAATGGTGTAAAAGACTCTAACAAAATAGCAAATTTCGTCAA
AAATGCTAAGAAATAGGTTATTACTGAGTAGTATTTATTTAAGTATTGTTTGTGCACTTGCCGATCTATG
CGGTGTGAAATACCGCACAGATGCGTAAGGAGAAAATACCGCATCAGGAAATTGTAAGCGTTAATATTTT
GTTAAAATTCGCGTTAAATTTTTGTTAAATCAGCTCATTTTTTAACCAATAGGCCGAAATCGGCAAAATC
CCTTATAAATCAAAAGAATAGACCGAGATAGGGT
[37 nt withheld, positions 7175-7211]
AAAGAACGTGGACTCCAACGTCAAAGG
[49 nt withheld, positions 7239-7287]
T
[91 nt withheld, positions 7289-7379]
G
[124 nt withheld, positions 7381-7504]
CCATTCGCCATTCAGGCTGCGCAACTGTTGGGAAGGGCGAT
