>Addgene plasmid #168439 | pTL378 | depositor partial sequence | sequence record 326539 | insert
GAATTCGCCGAAATCATCCTGAACAACCATTGCGAGGGCTGCGCCATTGACATCCGCAAAGCCGTGGAGA
AGATGTTTGGCGTGAAACGCGTGTGGGTGGATATGTATGGTCGCCGCGTGGTGATTGCCGGTCGCAAAGT
GGATGCCACCAAACTGCGCGAACGTCTGCGCCGCAAAACCGGCAAAAGCGTGACCATCGTTAGTGATGGC
ACACCGCCGCCGCCTCCGGATGATGTTCCGTTTGTGGGTATGGGATCC
